Addgene plasmid #102946: PresentER-MSIIFFLPL (GFP)
Purpose: PresentER minigene encoding H2-Kb ligand MSIIFFLPL (GFP)
Depositing lab: David Scheinberg. Depositing organization: Memorial Sloan-Kettering Cancer Center. Publication: Rejection of immunogenic tumor clones is limited by clonal fraction. Gejman RS, Chang AY, Jones HF, DiKun K, Hakimi AA, Schietinger A, Scheinberg DA. Elife. 2018 Nov 30;7. pii: 41090. doi: 10.7554/eLife.41090. PubMed 30499773.
Backbone
  Vector backbone: PresentER
  Backbone size w/o insert (bp): 8300
  Total vector size (bp): 8311
  Vector type: Mammalian Expression, Retroviral
  Selectable markers: Puromycin ; GFP
Growth in bacteria
  Bacterial resistance: Ampicillin, 100 μg/mL
  Growth temperature: 37°C
  Growth strain: NEB Stable
  Copy number: High Copy
Gene/Insert
  Gene/Insert name: MSIIFFLPL (alt names: Pigment epithelium-derived factor H2-Kd epitope 257-264; PEDF 271–279; Serpinf1 271-279)
  Species: M. musculus (mouse), Synthetic
  Insert size (bp): 27
  GenBank ID: NM_011340.3
  Entrez Gene: Serpinf1 (a.k.a. AI195227, EPC-1, Pedf, Pedfl, Sdf3)
  Promoter: LTR
  Cloning method: Restriction Enzyme; 5′ cloning site SfiI (not destroyed); 3′ cloning site SfiI (not destroyed)
  Sequencing primers: 5′ GTTCGACCCCGCCTCGATCC
Terms and licenses: Academic/Nonprofit Terms; Industry Terms: Not Available to Industry
Depositor comments: Please visit https://www.biorxiv.org/content/early/2018/09/22/267047 for bioRxiv preprint.
How to cite: PresentER-MSIIFFLPL (GFP) was a gift from David Scheinberg (Addgene plasmid # 102946 ; http://n2t.net/addgene:102946 ; RRID:Addgene_102946)
