[The description below was written by a language model from this plasmid's Addgene catalogue record and pLannotate feature annotations shown in this document.]
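Description:
PresentER-MSIIFFLPL (GFP) is an MSCV-type gammaretroviral mammalian expression plasmid of about 8.3 kb, built on the PresentER backbone and designed to deliver a peptide-encoding minigene into mammalian cells. In bacteria it is maintained through a high-copy ColE1/pUC-type origin and selected with ampicillin via the β-lactamase gene. Scattered fragments of lacI, lacZα, rop, bom and the tetracycline resistance gene are non-functional remnants of earlier cloning vectors.

The proviral region is bounded by murine embryonic stem cell virus 5′ and 3′ LTRs and includes the Ψ packaging signal and a truncated gag segment, which allow the transcript to be packaged into retroviral particles when viral proteins are supplied in trans. The 5′ LTR is the recorded promoter for the insert, a 27 bp synthetic sequence cloned between two retained SfiI sites. It encodes the nine-residue peptide MSIIFFLPL, derived from mouse Serpinf1 (pigment epithelium-derived factor, residues 271–279) and described as an H2-Kb ligand, although one alternative name in the record refers to H2-Kd. The minigene sits between leftover 5′ and 3′ miR-30a flanking sequences, suggesting descent from an shRNA-mir vector. Just upstream, the annotation reports a fragment matching mouse mammary tumor virus envelope protein; this plausibly supplies the ER-targeting leader implied by the PresentER name, but the record does not state this. Downstream, a PGK promoter drives a puromycin resistance–IRES–EGFP cassette, so transduced cells can be drug-selected and tracked by fluorescence.

The construct is used to make cells present a defined MHC class I peptide, and the associated study examined immune rejection of immunogenic tumor clones.
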