Features (pLannotate 1.2.2; 24 found; start..end, strand, type, name):
     69..181     +  ncRNA          3' miR-30a: sequence downstream of the 71-nt precursor of the human miR-30a microRNA (Zeng et al., 2002) miRNA
    195..694     +  promoter       PGK promoter: mouse phosphoglycerate kinase 1 promoter
    715..1314    +  CDS            PuroR: puromycin N-acetyltransferase; pac from Streptomyces alboniger; confers resistance to puromycin
   1391..1942    +  misc_feature   IRES: internal ribosome entry site (IRES) of the encephalomyocarditis virus (EMCV)
   1954..2673    +  CDS            EGFP: the original enhanced GFP (Yang et al., 1996) mammalian codon-optimized
   2690..2716    +  misc_feature   MCS (fragment): pBluescript multiple cloning site
   2775..3289    +  LTR            3' LTR: 3' long terminal repeat from murine embryonic stem cell virus
   3482..3498    -  protein_bind   lac operator: The lac repressor binds to the lac operator to inhibit transcription in E. coli. This inhibition can be relieved by adding lactose or isopropyl-β-D-thiogalactopyranoside (IPTG). lac repressor encoded by lacI
   3506..3536    -  promoter       lac promoter: promoter for the E. coli lac operon
   3551..3572    -  protein_bind   CAP binding site: CAP binding activates transcription in the presence of cAMP. E. coli catabolite activator protein
   3585..3677    -  CDS            lacI (fragment): lac repressor; lacI; The lac repressor binds to the lac operator to inhibit transcription in E. coli. This inhibition can be relieved by adding lactose or isopropyl-β-D-thiogalactopyranoside (IPTG).
   3860..4448    -  rep_origin     ori: high-copy-number ColE1/pMB1/pBR322/pUC origin of replication
   4619..5479    -  CDS            AmpR: β-lactamase; bla; confers resistance to ampicillin, carbenicillin, and related antibiotics
   5480..5584    -  promoter       AmpR promoter: bla
   5679..5714    +  CDS            rop (fragment): Rop protein, which maintains plasmids at low copy number; rop
   5816..5915    +  misc_feature   bom (fragment): basis of mobility region from pBR322
   5921..6070    -  CDS            lacZα (fragment): LacZα fragment of β-galactosidase; lacZ fragment
   6070..6271    -  CDS            TcR (fragment): tetracycline efflux protein; tet; confers resistance to tetracycline
   6272..6370    +  CDS            env (fragment): murine leukemia virus gPr80 envelope polyprotein precursor; env; proteolytically cleaved into gp70SU and p15TM subunits
   6412..6928    +  LTR            5' LTR: 5' long terminal repeat from murine embryonic stem cell virus
   6992..7333    +  misc_feature   MESV Ψ: packaging signal of murine embryonic stem cell virus
   7400..7816    +  CDS            gag (truncated): truncated Moloney murine leukemia virus (MMLV) gag gene lacking the start codon
   7856..7949    +  ncRNA          5' miR-30a: sequence upstream of the 71-nt precursor of the human miR-30a microRNA (Zeng et al., 2002) miRNA
   7993..8310    +  CDS            env (fragment): ENV_MMTVC - Experimental evidence at protein level: Swiss-Prot protein existence level 1. The transmembrane protein (TM) acts as a class I viral fusion protein. Under the current model, the protein has at least 3 conformational states: pre-fusion native state, pre-hairpin intermediate state, and post-fusion hairpin state. During viral and target cell membrane fusion, the coiled coil regions (heptad repeats) assume a trimer-of-hairpins structure, positioning the fusion peptide in close proximity to the C-terminal region of the ectodomain. The formation of this structure appears to drive apposit
>Addgene plasmid #102946 | PresentER-MSIIFFLPL (GFP) | depositor full sequence | sequence record 202278 | PresentER-MSIIFFLPL (GFP) sequence 8324 bps
AGGCCAAAGATCGGAAGAGCGTCGTGTAGGGAAAGAGTGTAGATCTCGGTGGTCGCCGTATCATTGAATT
CAAGGGGCTACTTTAGGAGCAATTATCTTGTTTACTAAAACTGAATACCTTGCTATCTCTTTGATACATT
TTTACAAAGCTGAATTAAAATGGTATAAATTAAATCACTTTTTTCAATTCTACCGGGTAGGGGAGGCGCT
TTTCCCAAGGCAGTCTGGAGCATGCGCTTTAGCAGCCCCGCTGGGCACTTGGCGCTACACAAGTGGCCTC
TGGCCTCGCACACATTCCACATCCACCGGTAGGCGCCAACCGGCTCCGTTCTTTGGTGGCCCCTTCGCGC
CACCTTCTACTCCTCCCCTAGTCAGGAAGTTCCCCCCCGCCCCGCAGCTCGCGTCGTGCAGGACGTGACA
AATGGAAGTAGCACGTCTCACTAGTCTCGTGCAGATGGACAGCACCGCTGAGCAATGGAAGCGGGTAGGC
CTTTGGGGCAGCGGCCAATAGCAGCTTTGCTCCTTCGCTTTCTGGGCTCAGAGGCTGGGAAGGGGTGGGT
CCGGGGGCGGGCTCAGGGGCGGGCTCAGGGGCGGGGCGGGCGCCCGAAGGTCCTCCGGAGGCCCGGCATT
CTGCACGCTTCAAAAGCGCACGTCTGCCGCGCTGTTCTCCTCTTCCTCATCTCCGGGCCTTTCGACCTGC
AGCCCAAGCTTACCATGACCGAGTACAAGCCCACGGTGCGCCTCGCCACCCGCGACGACGTCCCCAGGGC
CGTACGCACCCTCGCCGCCGCGTTCGCCGACTACCCCGCCACGCGCCACACCGTCGATCCGGACCGCCAC
ATCGAGCGGGTCACCGAGCTGCAAGAACTCTTCCTCACGCGCGTCGGGCTCGACATCGGCAAGGTGTGGG
TCGCGGACGACGGCGCCGCGGTGGCGGTCTGGACCACGCCGGAGAGCGTCGAAGCGGGGGCGGTGTTCGC
CGAGATCGGCCCGCGCATGGCCGAGTTGAGCGGTTCCCGGCTGGCCGCGCAGCAACAGATGGAAGGCCTC
CTGGCGCCGCACCGGCCCAAGGAGCCCGCGTGGTTCCTGGCCACCGTCGGCGTCTCGCCCGACCACCAGG
GCAAGGGTCTGGGCAGCGCCGTCGTGCTCCCCGGAGTGGAGGCGGCCGAGCGCGCCGGGGTGCCCGCCTT
CCTGGAGACCTCCGCGCCCCGCAACCTCCCCTTCTACGAGCGGCTCGGCTTCACCGTCACCGCCGACGTC
GAGGTGCCCGAAGGACCGCGCACCTGGTGCATGACCCGCAAGCCCGGTGCCTGACGCCCGCCCCACGACC
CGCAGCGCCCGACCGAAAGGAGCGCACGACCCCATCATCCAATTCCGCCCCCCCCCCCTAACGTTACTGG
CCGAAGCCGCTTGGAATAAGGCCGGTGTGCGTTTGTCTATATGTTATTTTCCACCATATTGCCGTCTTTT
GGCAATGTGAGGGCCCGGAAACCTGGCCCTGTCTTCTTGACGAGCATTCCTAGGGGTCTTTCCCCTCTCG
CCAAAGGAATGCAAGGTCTGTTGAATGTCGTGAAGGAAGCAGTTCCTCTGGAAGCTTCTTGAAGACAAAC
AACGTCTGTAGCGACCCTTTGCAGGCAGCGGAACCCCCCACCTGGCGACAGGTGCCTCTGCGGCCAAAAG
CCACGTGTATAAGATACACCTGCAAAGGCGGCACAACCCCAGTGCCACGTTGTGAGTTGGATAGTTGTGG
AAAGAGTCAAATGGCTCTCCTCAAGCGTATTCAACAAGGGGCTGAAGGATGCCCAGAAGGTACCCCATTG
TATGGGATCTGATCTGGGGCCTCGGTGCACATGCTTTACATGTGTTTAGTCGAGGTTAAAAAACGTCTAG
GCCCCCCGAACCACGGGGACGTGGTTTTCCTTTGAAAAACACGATGATAATATGGCCACAACCATGGTGA
GCAAGGGCGAGGAGCTGTTCACCGGGGTGGTGCCCATCCTGGTCGAGCTGGACGGCGACGTAAACGGCCA
CAAGTTCAGCGTGTCCGGCGAGGGCGAGGGCGATGCCACCTACGGCAAGCTGACCCTGAAGTTCATCTGC
ACCACCGGCAAGCTGCCCGTGCCCTGGCCCACCCTCGTGACCACCCTGACCTACGGCGTGCAGTGCTTCA
GCCGCTACCCCGACCACATGAAGCAGCACGACTTCTTCAAGTCCGCCATGCCCGAAGGCTACGTCCAGGA
GCGCACCATCTTCTTCAAGGACGACGGCAACTACAAGACCCGCGCCGAGGTGAAGTTCGAGGGCGACACC
CTGGTGAACCGCATCGAGCTGAAGGGCATCGACTTCAAGGAGGACGGCAACATCCTGGGGCACAAGCTGG
AGTACAACTACAACAGCCACAACGTCTATATCATGGCCGACAAGCAGAAGAACGGCATCAAGGTGAACTT
CAAGATCCGCCACAACATCGAGGACGGCAGCGTGCAGCTCGCCGACCACTACCAGCAGAACACCCCCATC
GGCGACGGCCCCGTGCTGCTGCCCGACAACCACTACCTGAGCACCCAGTCCGCCCTGAGCAAAGACCCCA
ACGAGAAGCGCGATCACATGGTCCTGCTGGAGTTCGTGACCGCCGCCGGGATCACTCTCGGCATGGACGA
GCTGTACAAGTAATGAATTAATTAAGAATTATCAAGCTTATCGATACCGTCGACCTGCAGCCAAGCTTAT
CGATAAAATAAAAGATTTTATTTAGTCTCCAGAAAAAGGGGGGAATGAAAGACCCCACCTGTAGGTTTGG
CAAGCTAGCTTAAGTAACGCCATTTTGCAAGGCATGGAAAATACATAACTGAGAATAGAGAAGTTCAGAT
CAAGGTTAGGAACAGAGAGACAGCAGAATATGGGCCAAACAGGATATCTGTGGTAAGCAGTTCCTGCCCC
GGCTCAGGGCCAAGAACAGATGGTCCCCAGATGCGGTCCCGCCCTCAGCAGTTTCTAGAGAACCATCAGA
TGTTTCCAGGGTGCCCCAAGGACCTGAAATGACCCTGTGCCTTATTTGAACTAACCAATCAGTTCGCTTC
TCGCTTCTGTTCGCGCGCTTCTGCTCCCCGAGCTCAATAAAAGAGCCCACAACCCCTCACTCGGCGCGCC
AGTCCTCCGATAGACTGCGTCGCCCGGGTACCCGTGTATCCAATAAACCCTCTTGCAGTTGCATCCGACT
TGTGGTCTCGCTGTTCCTTGGGAGGGTCTCCTCTGAGTGATTGACTACCCGTCAGCGGGGGTCTTTCATG
GGTAACAGTTTCTTGAAGTTGGAGAACAACATTCTGAGGGTAGGAGTCGAATATTAAGTAATCCTGACTC
AATTAGCCACTGTTTTGAATCCACATACTCCAATACTCCTGAAATAGTTCATTATGGACAGCGCAGAAGA
GCTGGGGAGAATTAATTCGTAATCATGGTCATAGCTGTTTCCTGTGTGAAATTGTTATCCGCTCACAATT
CCACACAACATACGAGCCGGAAGCATAAAGTGTAAAGCCTGGGGTGCCTAATGAGTGAGCTAACTCACAT
TAATTGCGTTGCGCTCACTGCCCGCTTTCCAGTCGGGAAACCTGTCGTGCCAGCTGCATTAATGAATCGG
CCAACGCGCGGGGAGAGGCGGTTTGCGTATTGGGCGCTCTTCCGCTTCCTCGCTCACTGACTCGCTGCGC
TCGGTCGTTCGGCTGCGGCGAGCGGTATCAGCTCACTCAAAGGCGGTAATACGGTTATCCACAGAATCAG
GGGATAACGCAGGAAAGAACATGTGAGCAAAAGGCCAGCAAAAGGCCAGGAACCGTAAAAAGGCCGCGTT
GCTGGCGTTTTTCCATAGGCTCCGCCCCCCTGACGAGCATCACAAAAATCGACGCTCAAGTCAGAGGTGG
CGAAACCCGACAGGACTATAAAGATACCAGGCGTTTCCCCCTGGAAGCTCCCTCGTGCGCTCTCCTGTTC
CGACCCTGCCGCTTACCGGATACCTGTCCGCCTTTCTCCCTTCGGGAAGCGTGGCGCTTTCTCATAGCTC
ACGCTGTAGGTATCTCAGTTCGGTGTAGGTCGTTCGCTCCAAGCTGGGCTGTGTGCACGAACCCCCCGTT
CAGCCCGACCGCTGCGCCTTATCCGGTAACTATCGTCTTGAGTCCAACCCGGTAAGACACGACTTATCGC
CACTGGCAGCAGCCACTGGTAACAGGATTAGCAGAGCGAGGTATGTAGGCGGTGCTACAGAGTTCTTGAA
GTGGTGGCCTAACTACGGCTACACTAGAAGGACAGTATTTGGTATCTGCGCTCTGCTGAAGCCAGTTACC
TTCGGAAAAAGAGTTGGTAGCTCTTGATCCGGCAAACAAACCACCGCTGGTAGCGGTGGTTTTTTTGTTT
GCAAGCAGCAGATTACGCGCAGAAAAAAAGGATCTCAAGAAGATCCTTTGATCTTTTCTACGGGGTCTGA
CGCTCAGTGGAACGAAAACTCACGTTAAGGGATTTTGGTCATGAGATTATCAAAAAGGATCTTCACCTAG
ATCCTTTTAAATTAAAAATGAAGTTTTAAATCAATCTAAAGTATATATGAGTAAACTTGGTCTGACAGTT
ACCAATGCTTAATCAGTGAGGCACCTATCTCAGCGATCTGTCTATTTCGTTCATCCATAGTTGCCTGACT
CCCCGTCGTGTAGATAACTACGATACGGGAGGGCTTACCATCTGGCCCCAGTGCTGCAATGATACCGCGA
GACCCACGCTCACCGGCTCCAGATTTATCAGCAATAAACCAGCCAGCCGGAAGGGCCGAGCGCAGAAGTG
GTCCTGCAACTTTATCCGCCTCCATCCAGTCTATTAATTGTTGCCGGGAAGCTAGAGTAAGTAGTTCGCC
AGTTAATAGTTTGCGCAACGTTGTTGCCATTGCTACAGGCATCGTGGTGTCACGCTCGTCGTTTGGTATG
GCTTCATTCAGCTCCGGTTCCCAACGATCAAGGCGAGTTACATGATCCCCCATGTTGTGCAAAAAAGCGG
TTAGCTCCTTCGGTCCTCCGATCGTTGTCAGAAGTAAGTTGGCCGCAGTGTTATCACTCATGGTTATGGC
AGCACTGCATAATTCTCTTACTGTCATGCCATCCGTAAGATGCTTTTCTGTGACTGGTGAGTACTCAACC
AAGTCATTCTGAGAATAGTGTATGCGGCGACCGAGTTGCTCTTGCCCGGCGTCAATACGGGATAATACCG
CGCCACATAGCAGAACTTTAAAAGTGCTCATCATTGGAAAACGTTCTTCGGGGCGAAAACTCTCAAGGAT
CTTACCGCTGTTGAGATCCAGTTCGATGTAACCCACTCGTGCACCCAACTGATCTTCAGCATCTTTTACT
TTCACCAGCGTTTCTGGGTGAGCAAAAACAGGAAGGCAAAATGCCGCAAAAAAGGGAATAAGGGCGACAC
GGAAATGTTGAATACTCATACTCTTCCTTTTTCAATATTATTGAAGCATTTATCAGGGTTATTGTCTCAT
GAGCGGATACATATTTGAATGTATTTAGAAAAATAAACAAATAGGGGTTCCGCGCACATTTCCCCGAAAA
GTGCCACCTGACGTCTAAGAAACCATTATTATCATGACATTAACCTATAAAAATAGGCGTATCACGAGGC
CCTTTCGTCTCGCGCGTTTCGGTGATGACGGTGAAAACCTCTGACACATGCAGCTCCCGGAGACGGTCAC
AGCTTGTCTGTAAGCGGATGCCGGGAGCAGACAAGCCCGTCAGGGCGCGTCAGCGGGTGTTGGCGGGTGT
CGGGGCTGGCTTAACTATGCGGCATCAGAGCAGATTGTACTGAGAGTGCACCATATGCGGTGTGAAATAC
CGCACAGATGCGTAAGGAGAAAATACCGCATCAGGCGCCATTCGCCATTCAGGCTGCGCAACTGTTGGGA
AGGGCGATCGGTGCGGGCCTCTTCGCTATTACGCCAGCTGGCGAAAGGGGGATGTGCTGCAAGGCGATTA
AGTTGGGTAACGCCAGGGTTTTCCCAGTCACGACGTTGTAAAACGACGGCGCAAGGAATGGTGCATGCAA
GGAGATGGCGCCCAACAGTCCCCCGGCCACGGGGCCTGCCACCATACCCACGCCGAAACAAGCGCTCATG
AGCCCGAAGTGGCGAGCCCGATCTTCCCCATCGGTGATGTCGGCGATATAGGCGCCAGCAACCGCACCTG
TGGCGCCGGTGATGCCGGCCACGATGCGTCCGGCGTAGAGGCGATTAGTCCAATTTGTTAAAGACAGGAT
ATCAGTGGTCCAGGCTCTAGTTTTGACTCAACAATATCACCAGCTGAAGCCTATAGAGTACGAGCCATAG
ATAAAATAAAAGATTTTATTTAGTCTCCAGAAAAAGGGGGGAATGAAAGACCCCACCTGTAGGTTTGGCA
AGCTAGCTTAAGTAACGCCATTTTGCAAGGCATGGAAAATACATAACTGAGAATAGAGAAGTTCAGATCA
AGGTTAGGAACAGAGAGACAGCAGAATATGGGCCAAACAGGATATCTGTGGTAAGCAGTTCCTGCCCCGG
CTCAGGGCCAAGAACAGATGGTCCCCAGATGCGGTCCCGCCCTCAGCAGTTTCTAGAGAACCATCAGATG
TTTCCAGGGTGCCCCAAGGACCTGAAATGACCCTGTGCCTTATTTGAACTAACCAATCAGTTCGCTTCTC
GCTTCTGTTCGCGCGCTTCTGCTCCCCGAGCTCAATAAAAGAGCCCACAACCCCTCACTCGGCGCGCCAG
TCCTCCGATAGACTGCGTCGCCCGGGTACCCGTATTCCCAATAAAGCCTCTTGCTGTTTGCATCCGAATC
GTGGACTCGCTGATCCTTGGGAGGGTCTCCTCAGATTGATTGACTGCCCACCTCGGGGGTCTTTCATTTG
GAGGTTCCACCGAGATTTGGAGACCCCTGCCCAGGGACCACCGACCCCCCCGCCGGGAGGTAAGCTGGCC
AGCGGTCGTTTCGTGTCTGTCTCTGTCTTTGTGCGTGTTTGTGCCGGCATCTAATGTTTGCGCCTGCGTC
TGTACTAGTTAGCTAACTAGCTCTGTATCTGGCGGACCCGTGGTGGAACTGACGAGTTCTGAACACCCGG
CCGCAACCCTGGGAGACGTCCCAGGGACTTTGGGGGCCGTTTTTGTGGCCCGACCTGAGGAAGGGAGTCG
ATGTGGAATCCGACCCCGTCAGGATATGTGGTTCTGGTAGGAGACGAGAACCTAAAACAGTTCCCGCCTC
CGTCTGAATTTTTGCTTTCGGTTTGGAACCGAAGCCGCGCGTCTTGTCTGCTGCAGCGCTGCAGCATCGT
TCTGTGTTGTCTCTGTCTGACTGTGTTTCTGTATTTGTCTGAAAATTAGGGCCAGACTGTTACCACTCCC
TTAAGTTTGACCTTAGGTCACTGGAAAGATGTCGAGCGGATCGCTCACAACCAGTCGGTAGATGTCAAGA
AGAGACGTTGGGTTACCTTCTGCTCTGCAGAATGGCCAACCTTTAACGTCGGATGGCCGCGAGACGGCAC
CTTTAACCGAGACCTCATCACCCAGGTTAAGATCAAGGTCTTTTCACCTGGCCCGCATGGACACCCAGAC
CAGGTCCCCTACATCGTGACCTGGGAAGCCTTGGCTTTTGACCCCCCTCCCTGGGTCAAGCCCTTTGTAC
ACCCTAAGCCTCCGCCTCCTCTTCCTCCATCCGCCCCGTCTCTCCCCCTTGAACCTCCTCGTTCGACCCC
GCCTCGATCCTCCCTTTATCCAGCCCTCACTCCTTCTCTAGGCGCCGGAATTAGATCTCTCGACTAGGGA
TAACAGGGTAATTGTTTGAATGAGGCTTCAGTACTTTACAGAATCGTTGCCTGCACATCTTGGAAACACT
TGCTGGGATTACTTCTTCAGGTTAACCCAACAGAAGGCTCGAGGTGACTGGAGTTCAGACGTGTGCTCTT
CCGATCGCCACCATGCCTAATCATCAGTCCGGGTCACCTACCGGCAGTTCAGACCTGCTCCTTGATGGCA
AGAAACAACGAGCCCATCTGGCGCTGAGGAGAAAACGGCGACGGGAAATGCGCAAGATTAACCGAAAGGT
GAGAAGAATGAATCTCGCACCCATTAAAGAAAAAACAGCCTGGCAGCACCTGCAAGCTCTGATCTTCGAG
GCGGAAGAAGTGTTGAAGACTTCTCAAACTCCACAGACCTCCCTCACGCTGTTTCTAGCACTCTTGGCCG
TATTGGCCCCGCCACCTGTGAGCGGGATGAGCATCATCTTCTTCCTGCCCCTGTAAGGCCAAAC
