>Addgene plasmid #102946 | PresentER-MSIIFFLPL (GFP) | addgene partial sequence | sequence record 205951 | Addgene Partial NGS Result
AATGAAAGACCCCACCTGTAGGTTTGGCAAGCTAGCTTAAGTAACGCCATTTTGCAAGGCATGGAAAATA
CATAACTGAGAATAGAGAAGTTCAGATCAAGGTTAGGAACAGAGAGACAGCAGAATATGGGCCAAACAGG
ATATCTGTGGTAAGCAGTTCCTGCCCCGGCTCAGGGCCAAGAACAGATGGTCCCCAGATGCGGTCCCGCC
CTCAGCAGTTTCTAGAGAACCATCAGATGTTTCCAGGGTGCCCCAAGGACCTGAAATGACCCTGTGCCTT
ATTTGAACTAACCAATCAGTTCGCTTCTCGCTTCTGTTCGCGCGCTTCTGCTCCCCGAGCTCAATAAAAG
AGCCCACAACCCCTCACTCGGCGCGCCAGTCCTCCGATAGACTGCGTCGCCCGGGTACCCGTATTCCCAA
TAAAGCCTCTTGCTGTTTGCATCCGAATCGTGGACTCGCTGATCCTTGGGAGGGTCTCCTCAGATTGATT
GACTGCCCACCTCGGGGGTCTTTCATTTGGAGGTTCCACCGAGATTTGGAGACCCCTGCCCAGGGACCAC
CGACCCCCCCGCCGGGAGGTAAGCTGGCCAGCGGTCGTTTCGTGTCTGTCTCTGTCTTTGTGCGTGTTTG
TGCCGGCATCTAATGTTTGCGCCTGCGTCTGTACTAGTTAGCTAACTAGCTCTGTATCTGGCGGACCCGT
GGTGGAACTGACGAGTTCTGAACACCCGGCCGCAACCCTGGGAGACGTCCCAGGGACTTTGGGGGCCGTT
TTTGTGGCCCGACCTGAGGAAGGGAGTCGATGTGGAATCCGACCCCGTCAGGATATGTGGTTCTGGTAGG
AGACGAGAACCTAAAACAGTTCCCGCCTCCGTCTGAATTTTTGCTTTCGGTTTGGAACCGAAGCCGCGCG
TCTTGTCTGCTGCAGCGCTGCAGCATCGTTCTGTGTTGTCTCTGTCTGACTGTGTTTCTGTATTTGTCTG
AAAATTAGGGCCAGACTGTTACCACTCCCTTAAGTTTGACCTTAGGTCACTGGAAAGATGTCGAGCGGAT
CGCTCACAACCAGTCGGTAGATGTCAAGAAGAGACGTTGGGTTACCTTCTGCTCTGCAGAATGGCCAACC
TTTAACGTCGGATGGCCGCGAGACGGCACCTTTAACCGAGACCTCATCACCCAGGTTAAGATCAAGGTCT
TTTCACCTGGCCCGCATGGACACCCAGACCAGGTCCCCTACATCGTGACCTGGGAAGCCTTGGCTTTTGA
CCCCCCTCCCTGGGTCAAGCCCTTTGTACACCCTAAGCCTCCGCCTCCTCTTCCTCCATCCGCCCCGTCT
CTCCCCCTTGAACCTCCTCGTTCGACCCCGCCTCGATCCTCCCTTTATCCAGCCCTCACTCCTTCTCTAG
GCGCCGGAATTAGATCTCTCGACTAGGGATAACAGGGTAATTGTTTGAATGAGGCTTCAGTACTTTACAG
AATCGTTGCCTGCACATCTTGGAAACACTTGCTGGGATTACTTCTTCAGGTTAACCCAACAGAAGGCTCG
AGGTGACTGGAGTTCAGACGTGTGCTCTTCCGATCGCCACCATGCCTAATCATCAGTCCGGGTCACCTAC
CGGCAGTTCAGACCTGCTCCTTGATGGCAAGAAACAACGAGCCCATCTGGCGCTGAGGAGAAAACGGCGA
CGGGAAATGCGCAAGATTAACCGAAAGGTGAGAAGAATGAATCTCGCACCCATTAAAGAAAAAACAGCCT
GGCAGCACCTGCAAGCTCTGATCTTCGAGGCGGAAGAAGTGTTGAAGACTTCTCAAACTCCACAGACCTC
CCTCACGCTGTTTCTAGCACTCTTGGCCGTATTGGCCCCGCCACCTGTGAGCGGGATGAGCATCATCTTC
TTCCTGCCCCTGTAAGGCCAAACAGGCCAAAGATCGGAAGAGCGTCGTGTAGGGAAAGAGTGTACCGTAT
CATTGAATTCAAGGGGCTACTTTAGGAGCAATTATCTTGTTTACTAAAACTGAATACCTTGCTATCTCTT
TGATACATTTTTACAAAGCTGAATTAAAATGGTATAAATTAAATCACTTTTTTCAATTCTACCGGGTAGG
GGAGGCGCTTTTCCCAAGGCAGTCTGGAGCATGCGCTTTAGCAGCCCCGCTGGGCACTTGGCGCTACACA
AGTGGCCTCTGGCCTCGCACACATTCCACATCCACCGGTAGGCGCCAACCGGCTCCGTTCTTTGGTGGCC
CCTTCGCGCCACCTTCTACTCCTCCCCTAGTCAGGAAGTTCCCCCCCGCCCCGCAGCTCGCGTCGTGCAG
GACGTGACAAATGGAAGTAGCACGTCTCACTAGTCTCGTGCAGATGGACAGCACCGCTGAGCAATGGAAG
CGGGTAGGCCTTTGGGGCAGCGGCCAATAGCAGCTTTGCTCCTTCGCTTTCTGGGCTCAGAGGCTGGGAA
GGGGTGGGTCCGGGGGCGGGCTCAGGGGCGGGCTCAGGGGCGGGGCGGGCGCCCGAAGGTCCTCCGGAGG
CCCGGCATTCTGCACGCTTCAAAAGCGCACGTCTGCCGCGCTGTTCTCCTCTTCCTCATCTCCGGGCCTT
TCGACCTGCAGCCCAAGCTTACCATGACCGAGTACAAGCCCACGGTGCGCCTCGCCACCCGCGACGACGT
CCCCAGGGCCGTACGCACCCTCGCCGCCGCGTTCGCCGACTACCCCGCCACGCGCCACACCGTCGATCCG
GACCGCCACATCGAGCGGGTCACCGAGCTGCAAGAACTCTTCCTCACGCGCGTCGGGCTCGACATCGGCA
AGGTGTGGGTCGCGGACGACGGCGCCGCGGTGGCGGTCTGGACCACGCCGGAGAGCGTCGAAGCGGGGGC
GGTGTTCGCCGAGATCGGCCCGCGCATGGCCGAGTTGAGCGGTTCCCGGCTGGCCGCGCAGCAACAGATG
GAAGGCCTCCTGGCGCCGCACCGGCCCAAGGAGCCCGCGTGGTTCCTGGCCACCGTCGGCGTCTCGCCCG
ACCACCAGGGCAAGGGTCTGGGCAGCGCCGTCGTGCTCCCCGGAGTGGAGGCGGCCGAGCGCGCCGGGGT
GCCCGCCTTCCTGGAGACCTCCGCGCCCCGCAACCTCCCCTTCTACGAGCGGCTCGGCTTCACCGTCACC
GCCGACGTCGAGGTGCCCGAAGGACCGCGCACCTGGTGCATGACCCGCAAGCCCGGTGCCTGACGCCCGC
CCCACGACCCGCAGCGCCCGACCGAAAGGAGCGCACGACCCCATGCATCCAATTCCGCCCCCCCCCCCTA
ACGTTACTGGCCGAAGCCGCTTGGAATAAGGCCGGTGTGCGTTTGTCTATATGTTATTTTCCACCATATT
GCCGTCTTTTGGCAATGTGAGGGCCCGGAAACCTGGCCCTGTCTTCTTGACGAGCATTCCTAGGGGTCTT
TCCCCTCTCGCCAAAGGAATGCAAGGTCTGTTGAATGTCGTGAAGGAAGCAGTTCCTCTGGAAGCTTCTT
GAAGACAAACAACGTCTGTAGCGACCCTTTGCAGGCAGCGGAACCCCCCACCTGGCGACAGGTGCCTCTG
CGGCCAAAAGCCACGTGTATAAGATACACCTGCAAAGGCGGCACAACCCCAGTGCCACGTTGTGAGTTGG
ATAGTTGTGGAAAGAGTCAAATGGCTCTCCTCAAGCGTATTCAACAAGGGGCTGAAGGATGCCCAGAAGG
TACCCCATTGTATGGGATCTGATCTGGGGCCTCGGTGCACATGCTTTACATGTGTTTAGTCGAGGTTAAA
AAAACGTCTAGGCCCCCCGAACCACGGGGACGTGGTTTTCCTTTGAAAAACACGATGATAATATGGCCAC
AACCATGGTGAGCAAGGGCGAGGAGCTGTTCACCGGGGTGGTGCCCATCCTGGTCGAGCTGGACGGCGAC
GTAAACGGCCACAAGTTCAGCGTGTCTGGCGAGGGCGAGGGCGATGCCACCTACGGCAAGCTGACCCTGA
AGTTCATCTGCACCACCGGCAAGCTGCCCGTGCCCTGGCCCACCCTCGTGACCACCCTGACCTACGGCGT
GCAGTGCTTCAGCCGCTACCCCGACCACATGAAGCAGCACGACTTCTTCAAGTCCGCCATGCCCGAAGGC
TACGTCCAGGAGCGCACCATCTTCTTCAAGGACGACGGCAACTACAAGACCCGCGCCGAGGTGAAGTTCG
AGGGCGACACCCTGGTGAACCGCATCGAGCTGAAGGGCATCGACTTCAAGGAGGACGGCAACATCCTGGG
GCACAAGCTGGAGTACAACTACAACAGCCACAACGTCTATATCATGGCCGACAAGCAGAAGAACGGCATC
AAGGCGAACTTCAAGATCCGCCACAACATCGAGGACGGCAGCGTGCAGCTCGCCGACCACTACCAGCAGA
ACACCCCCATCGGCGACGGCCCCGTGCTGCTGCCCGACAACCACTACCTGAGCACCCAGTCCGCCCTGAG
CAAAGACCCCAACGAGAAGCGCGATCACATGGTCCTGCTGGAGTTCGTGACCGCCGCCGGGATCACTCTC
GGCATGGACGAGCTGTACAAGTAATGAATTAATTAAGAATTATCAAGCTTATCGATACCGTCGACCTGCA
GCCAAGCTTATCGATAAAATAAAAGATTTTATTTAGTCTCCAGAAAAAGGGGGGAATGAAAGACCCCACC
TGTAGGTTTGGCAAGCTAGCTTAAGTAACGCCATTTTGCAAGGCATGGAAAATACATAACTGAGAATAGA
GAAGTTCAGATCAAGGTTAGGAACAGAGAGACAGCAGAATATGGGCCAAACAGGATATCTGTGGTAAGCA
GTTCCTGCCCCGGCTCAGGGCCAAGAACAGATGGTCCCCAGATGCGGTCCCGCCCTCAGCAGTTTCTAGA
GAACCATCAGATGTTTCCAGGGTGCCCCAAGGACCTGAAATGACCCTGTGCCTTATTTGAACTAACCAAT
CAGTTCGCTTCTCGCTTCTGTTCGCGCGCTTCTGCTCCCCGAGCTCAATAAAAGAGCCCACAACCCCTCA
CTCGGCGCGCCAGTCCTCCGATAGACTGCGTCGCCCGGGTACCCGTGTATCCAATAAACCCTCTTGCAGT
TGCATCCGACTTGTGGTCTCGCTGTTCCTTGGGAGGGTCTCCTCTGAGTGATTGACTACCCGTCAGCGGG
GGTCTTTCATGGGTAACAGTTTCTTGAAGTTGGAGAACAACATTCTGAGGGTAGGAGTCGAATATTAAGT
AATCCTGACTCAATTAGCCACTGTTTTGAATCCACATACTCCAATACTCCTGAAATAGTTCATTATGGAC
AGCGCAGAAAGAGCTGGGGAGCATTATGGACAGCGCAGAAAGAGCTGGGGAGAATTGTGAAATTGTTATC
CGCTCACAATTCCACACAACATACGAGCCGGAAGCATAAAGTGTAAAGCCTGGGGTGCCTAATGAGTGAG
CTAACTCACATTAATTGCGTTGCGCTCACTGCCCGCTTTCCAGTCGGGAAACCTGTCGTGCCAGCTGCAT
TAATGAATCGGCCAACGCGCGGGGAGAGGCGGTTTGCGTATTGGGCGCTCTTCCGCTTCCTCGCTCACTG
ACTCGCTGCGCTCGGTCGTTCGGCTGCGGCGAGCGGTATCAGCTCACTCAAAGGCGGTAATACGGTTATC
CACAGAATCAGGGGATAACGCAGGAAAGAACATGTGAGCAAAAGGCCAGCAAAAGGCCAGGAACCGTAAA
AAGGCCGCGTTGCTGGCGTTTTTCCATAGGCTCCGCCCCCCTGACGAGCATCACAAAAATCGACGCTCAA
GTCAGAGGTGGCGAAACCCGACAGGACTATAAAGATACCAGGCGTTTCCCCCTGGAAGCTCCCTCGTGCG
CTCTCCTGTTCCGACCCTGCCGCTTACCGGATACCTGTCCGCCTTTCTCCCTTCGGGAAGCGTGGCGCTT
TCTCATAGCTCACGCTGTAGGTATCTCAGTTCGGTGTAGGTCGTTCGCTCCAAGCTGGGCTGTGTGCACG
AACCCCCCGTTCAGCCCGACCGCTGCGCCTTATCCGGTAACTATCGTCTTGAGTCCAACCCGGTAAGACA
CGACTTATCGCCACTGGCAGCAGCCACTGGTAACAGGATTAGCAGAGCGAGGTATGTAGGCGGTGCTACA
GAGTTCTTGAAGTGGTGGCCTAACTACGGCTACACTAGAAGAACAGTATTTGGTATCTGCGCTCTGCTGA
AGCCAGTTACCTTCGGAAAAAGAGTTGGTAGCTCTTGATCCGGCAAACAAACCACCGCTGGTAGCGGTGG
TTTTTTTGTTTGCAAGCAGCAGATTACGCGCAGAAAAAAAGGATCTCAAGAAGATCCTTTGATCTTTTCT
ACGGGGTCTGACGCTCAGTGGAACGAAAACTCACGTTAAGGGATTTTGGTCATGAGATTATCAAAAAGGA
TCTTCACCTAGATCCTTTTAAATTAAAAATGAAGTTTTAAATCAATCTAAAGTATATATGAGTAAACTTG
GTCTGACAGTTACCAATGCTTAATCAGTGAGGCACCTATCTCAGCGATCTGTCTATTTCGTTCATCCATA
GTTGCCTGACTCCCCGTCGTGTAGATAACTACGATACGGGAGGGCTTACCATCTGGCCCCAGTGCTGCAA
TGATACCGCGAGACCCACGCTCACCGGCTCCAGATTTATCAGCAATAAACCAGCCAGCCGGAAGGGCCGA
GCGCAGAAGTGGTCCTGCAACTTTATCCGCCTCCATCCAGTCTATTAATTGTTGCCGGGAAGCTAGAGTA
AGTAGTTCGCCAGTTAATAGTTTGCGCAACGTTGTTGCCATTGCTACAGGCATCGTGGTGTCACGCTCGT
CGTTTGGTATGGCTTCATTCAGCTCCGGTTCCCAACGATCAAGGCGAGTTACATGATCCCCCATGTTGTG
CAAAAAAGCGGTTAGCTCCTTCGGTCCTCCGATCGTTGTCAGAAGTAAGTTGGCCGCAGTGTTATCACTC
ATGGTTATGGCAGCACTGCATAATTCTCTTACTGTCATGCCATCCGTAAGATGCTTTTCTGTGACTGGTG
AGTACTCAACCAAGTCATTCTGAGAATAGTGTATGCGGCGACCGAGTTGCTCTTGCCCGGCGTCAATACG
GGATAATACCGCGCCACATAGCAGAACTTTAAAAGTGCTCATCATTGGAAAACGTTCTTCGGGGCGAAAA
CTCTCAAGGATCTTACCGCTGTTGAGATCCAGTTCGATGTAACCCACTCGTGCACCCAACTGATCTTCAG
CATCTTTTACTTTCACCAGCGTTTCTGGGTGAGCAAAAACAGGAAGGCAAAATGCCGCAAAAAAGGGAAT
AAGGGCGACACGGAAATGTTGAATACTCATACTCTTCCTTTTTCAATATTATTGAAGCATTTATCAGGGT
TATTGTCTCATGAGCGGATACATATTTGAATGTATTTAGAAAAATAAACAAATAGGGGTTCCGCGCACAT
TTCCCCGAAAAGTGCCACCTGACGTCTAAGAAACCATTATTATCATGACATTAACCTATAAAAATAGGCG
TATCACGAGGCCCTTTCGTCTCGCGCGTTTCGGTGATGACGGTGAAAACCTCTGACACATGCAGCTCCCG
GAGACGGTCACAGCTTGTCTGTAAGCGGATGCCGGGAGCAGACAAGCCCGTCAGGGCGCGTCAGCGGGTG
TTGGCGGGTGTCGGGGCTGGCTTAACTATGCGGCATCAGAGCAGATTGTACTGAGAGTGCACCATATGCG
GTGTGAAATACCGCACAGATGCGTAAGGAGAAAATACCGCATCAGGCGCCATTCGCCATTCAGGCTGCGC
AACTGTTGGGAAGGGCGATCGGTGCGGGCCTCTTCGCTATTACGCCAGCTGGCGAAAGGGGGATGTGCTG
CAAGGCGATTAAGTTGGGTAACGCCAGGGTTTTCCCAGTCACGACGTTGTAAAACGACGGCGCAAGGAAT
GGTGCATGCAAGGAGATGGCGCCCAACAGTCCCCCGGCCACGGGGCCTGCCACCATACCCACGCCGAAAC
AAGCGCTCATGAGCCCGAAGTGGCGAGCCCGATCTTCCCCATCGGTGATGTCGGCGATATAGGCGCCAGC
AACCGCACCTGTGGCGCCGGTGATGCCGGCCACGATGCGTCCGGCGTAGAGGCGATTAGTCCAATTTGTT
AAAGACAGGATATCAGTGGTCCAGGCTCTAGTTTTGACTCAACAATATCACCAGCTGAAGCCTATAGAGT
ACGAGCCATAGATAAAATAAAAGATTTTATTTAGTCTCCAGAAAAAGGGGGG
